>Addgene plasmid #63255 | pFusX1-37 | depositor partial sequence | sequence record 105028 | pFusX1_GCA
AGTCTTAAGCGTCTCCCCCTGAACCTGACCCCGGACCAAGTGGTGGCTATCGCCAGCAACAATGGCGGCA
AGCAAGCGCTCGAAACGGTGCAGCGGCTGTTGCCGGTGCTGTGCCAGGACCATGGCCTGACTCCGGACCA
AGTGGTGGCTATCGCCAGCCACGATGGCGGCAAGCAAGCGCTCGAAACGGTGCAGCGGCTGTTGCCGGTG
CTGTGCCAGGACCATGGCCTGACCCCGGACCAAGTGGTGGCTATCGCCAGCAACATTGGCGGCAAGCAAG
CGCTCGAAACGGTGCAGCGGCTGTTGCCGGTGCTGTGCCAGGACCATGGCCTGACGAGACGTC
