>Addgene plasmid #63255 | pFusX1-37 | depositor partial sequence | sequence record 105029 | FusX1
CGTCTCCCCCTGACCCCGGACCAAGTGGTGGCTATCGAGACCGGCGCCGCTACGGGCGCGTCCCATTCGC
CATTCAGGCTGCGCAACTGTTGGGAAGGGCGATCGGTGCGGGCTCTTCGCTATTACGCCAGCTGGCGAAA
GGGGGATGTGCTGCAAGGCGATTAAGTTGGGAACGCCAGGGTTTTCCCAGTCACGACGTTGTAAAACGAC
GGCCAGTGAGCGCGCGTAATCGACTCACTATAGGGCGAATTGGGTACCGGGCCCCCCCTCGAGGTCCTCC
AGCTTTTGTTCCCTTTAGTGAGGGTTAATTGCGCGCTTGGCGTAATCATGGTCATAGCTGTTTCCTGTGT
GAAATTGTTATCCGCTCACAATTCCACACAACATACGAGCCGGAAGCATAAAGTGTAAAGCCTGGGGTGC
CTAATGAGTGAGCTAACTCACATTAATTGCGTTGCGCTCACTGCCCGCTTTCCACCGGTGGTCTCTGGCG
GCAAGCAAGCGCTCGAAACGGTGCAGCGGCTGTTGCCGGTGCTGTGCCAGGACCATGGCCTGACGAGACG
TCTAGACCAGCCAGGACAGAAATGCCTCGACTTCGCTGCTACCCAAGGTTGCCGGGTGACGCACACCGTG
GAAACGGATGAAGGCACGAACCCAGTGGACATAAGCCTGTTCGGTTCGTAAGCTGTAATGCAAGTAGCGT
ATGCGCTCACGCAACTGGTCCAGAACCTTGACCGAACGCAGCGGTGGTAACGGCGCAGTGGCGGTTTTCA
TGGCTTGTTATGACTGTTTTTTTGGGGTACAGTCTATGCCTCGGGCATCCAAGCAGCAAGCGCGTTACGC
CGTGGGTCGATGTTTGATGTTATGGAGCAGCAACGATGTTACGCAGCAGGGCAGTCGCCCTAAAACAAAG
TTAAACATTATGAGGGAAGCGGTGATCGCCGAAGTATCGACTCAACTATCAGAGGTAGTTGGCGTCATCG
AGCGCCATCTCGAACCGACGTTGCTGGCCGTACATTTGTACGGCTCCGCAGTGGATGGCGGCCTGAAGCC
ACACAGTGATATTGATTTGCTGGTTACGGTGACCGTAAGGCTTGATGAAACAACGCGGCGAGCTTTGATC
AACGACCTTTTGGAAACTTCGGCTTCCCCTGGAGAGAGCGAGATTCTCCGCGCTGTAGAAGTCACCATTG
TTGTGCACGACGACATCATTCCGTGGCGTTATCCAGCTAAGCGCGAACTGCAATTTGGAGAATGGCAGCG
CAATGACATTCTTGCAGGTATCTTCGAGCCAGCCACGATCGACATTGATCTGGCTATCTTGCTGACAAAA
GCAAGAGAACATAGCGTTGCCTTGGTAGGTCCAGCGGCGGAGGAACTCTTTGATCCGGTTCCTGAACAGG
ATCTATTTGAGGCGCTAAATGAAACCTTAACGCTATGGAACTCGCCGCCCGACTGGGCTGGCGATGAGCG
AAATGTAGTGCTTACGTTGTCCCGCATTTGGTACAGCGCAGTAACCGGCAAAATCGCGCCGAAGGATGTC
GCTGCCGACTGGGCAATGGAGCGCCTGCCGGCCCAGTATCAGCCCGTCATACTTGAAGCTAGACAGGCTT
ATCTTGGACAAGAAGAAGATCGCTTGGCCTCGCGCGCAGATCAGTTGGAAGAATTTGTCCACTACGTGAA
AGGCGAGATCACCAAGGTAGTCGGCAAATAACCCTCGAGCCACCCATGACCAAAATCCCTTAACGTGAGT
TACGCGTCGTTCCACTGAGCGTCAGACCCCGTAGAAAAGATCAAAGGATCTTCTTGAGATCCTTTTTTTC
TGCGCGTAATCTGCTGCTTGCAAACAAAAAAACCACCGCTACCAGCGGTGGTTTGTTTGCCGGATCAAGA
GCTACCAACTCTTTTTCCGAAGGTAACTGGCTTCAGCAGAGCGCAGATACCAAATACTGTCCTTCTAGTG
TAGCCGTAGTTAGGCCACCACTTCAAGAACTCTGTAGCACCGCCTACATACCTCGCTCTGCTAATCCTGT
TACCAGTGGCTGCTGCCAGTGGCGATAAGTCGTGTCTTACCGGGTTGGACTCAAGACGATAGTTACCGGA
TAAGGCGCAGCGGTCGGGCTGAACGGGGGGTTCGTGCACACAGCCCAGCTTGGAGCGAACGACCTACACC
GAACTGAGATACCTACAGCGTGAGCATTGAGAAAGCGCCACGCTTCCCGAAGGGAGAAAGGCGGACAGGT
ATCCGGTAAGCGGCAGGGTCGGAACAGGAGAGCGCACGAGGGAGCTTCCAGGGGGAAACGCCTGGTATCT
TTATAGTCCTGTCGGGTTTCGCCACCTCTGACTTGAGCGTCGATTTTTGTGATGCTCGTCAGGGGGGCGG
AGCCTATGGAAAAACGCCAGCAACGCGGCCTTTTTACGGTTCCTGGCCTTTTGCTGGCCTTTTGCTCACA
TGTTCTTTCCTGCGTTATCCCCTGATTCTGTGGATAACCGTATTACCGCCTTTGAGTGAGCTGATACCGC
TCGCCGCAGCCGAACGACCGAGCGCAGCGAGTCAGTGAGCGAGGAAGCGGAAGAGCGCCCAATACGCAAA
CCGCCTCTCCCCGCGCGTTGGCCGATTCATTAATGCAGCTGGCACGACAGGTTTCCCGACTGGAAAGCGG
GCAGTGAGCGCAACGCAATTAATACGCGTACCGCTAGCCAGGAAGAGTTTGTAGAAACGCAAAAAGGCCA
TCCGTCAGGATGGCCTTCTGCTTAGTTTGATGCCTGGCAGTTTATGGCGGGCGTCCTGCCCGCCACCCTC
CGGGCCGTTGCTTCACAACGTTCAAATCCGCTCCCGGCGGATTTGTCCTACTCAGGAGAGCGTTCACCGA
CAAACAACAGATAAAACGAAAGGCCCAGTCTTCCGACTGAGCCTTTCGTTTTATTTGATGCCTGGCAGTT
CCCTACTCTCGCGTTAACGCTAGCATGGATGTTTTCCCAGTCACGACGTTGTAAAACGACGGCCAGTCTT
AAG
