>Addgene plasmid #63255 | pFusX1-37 | addgene partial sequence | sequence record 111192 | pCR8_R1 5'-cgaaccgaacaggcttatgt-3'
CGTCACCCGGCAACCTTGGGTAGCAGCGAAGTCGAGGCATTTCTGTCCTGGCTGGTCTAGACGTCTCGTC
AGGCCATGGTCCTGGCACAGCACCGGCAACAGCCGCTGCACCGTTTCGAGCGCTTGCTTGCCGCCAATGT
TGCTGGCGATAGCCACCACTTGGTCCGGGGTCAGGCCATGGTCCTGGCACAGCACCGGCAACAGCCGCTG
CACCGTTTCGAGCGCTTGCTTGCCGCCATCGTGGCTGGCGATAGCCACCACTTGGTCCGGAGTCAGGCCA
TGGTCCTGGCACAGCACCGGCAACAGCCGCTGCACCGTTTCGAGCGCTTGCTTGCCGCCATTGTTGCTGG
CGATAGCCACCACTTGGTCCGGGGTCAGGTTCAGGGGGAGACGCTTAAGACTGGCCGTCGTTTTACAACG
TCGTGACTGGGAAAACATCCATGCTAGCGTTAACGCGAGAGTAGGGAACTGCCAGGCATCAAATAAAACG
AAAGGCTCAGTCGGAAGACTGGGCCTTTCGTTTTATCTGTTGTTTGTCGGTGAACGCTCTCCTGAGTAGG
ACAAATCCGCCGGGAGCGGATTTGAACGTTGTGAAGCAACGGCCCGGAGGGGTGGCGGGCAGGACGCCCG
CCATAA
