[The description below was written by a language model from this plasmid's Addgene catalogue record.]
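Description:
pFusX1-37 is a bacterial library plasmid from the FusX TALE assembly system, a one-step method for building custom TAL effector arrays for genome engineering. It is built on the FusX1 backbone (about 3.0 kb without insert), is classed as a TALEN-type vector, and is maintained in E. coli as a high-copy plasmid under spectinomycin selection. The origin of replication and other backbone features are not listed in the record, and no feature table is available. The sequencing primer names suggest a pCR8-type lineage, but this is not stated explicitly.

The insert is a synthetic trimer of TALE repeat modules carrying the repeat-variable diresidues (RVDs) NN, HD and NI, which occupy positions 1 to 3 of the final TALE array. Under the standard TALE code, NN recognises guanine, HD cytosine and NI adenine, so this module specifies the triplet GCA, as reflected in the alternative name X1_GCA. The trimer was cloned using BsaI, a type IIS enzyme that cuts outside its recognition site, and both BsaI sites were destroyed in the process. This is typical of Golden Gate-style assembly, in which ordered, seamless joining of repeat units depends on defined overhangs.

The plasmid is not an expression construct: the record names no promoter, tag or nuclease domain. Instead it serves as one member of a pre-assembled set of three-repeat units. It is chosen when the first three bases of the intended target are GCA and is combined with modules for later positions to assemble a full-length TALEN or other TALE fusion.
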