Addgene plasmid #63255: pFusX1-37
Purpose: Encodes RVD positions 1-3 in TALEN assembly
Depositing lab: Stephen Ekker. Depositing organization: Mayo Foundation for Medical Education and Research. Publication: FusX: A rapid one-step TALE assembly system for genome science. Ma AC, McNulty MS, Tanya PL, Jarryd CM, Martinez-Galvez G, Argue DP, Lee HB, Urban MD, Bullard CE, Blackburn PR, Man TK, Clark KJ, Ekker SC. Hum Gene Ther. 2016 Jun;27(6):451-63. doi: 10.1089/hum.2015.172 PubMed 26854857.
Backbone
  Vector backbone: FusX1
  Backbone size w/o insert (bp): 3013
  Vector type: TALEN
Growth in bacteria
  Bacterial resistance: Spectinomycin, 50 μg/mL
  Growth temperature: 37°C
  Growth strain: DH5alpha
  Copy number: High Copy
Gene/Insert
  Gene/Insert name: NN HD NI (alt name: X1_GCA)
  Species: Synthetic
  Mutation: none
  Cloning method: Restriction Enzyme; 5′ cloning site BsaI (destroyed during cloning); 3′ cloning site BsaI (destroyed during cloning)
  Sequencing primers: 5′ pCR8_F1; 3′ pCR8_R1
Terms and licenses: Academic/Nonprofit Terms; Industry Terms: Not Available to Industry
How to cite: pFusX1-37 was a gift from Stephen Ekker (Addgene plasmid # 63255 ; http://n2t.net/addgene:63255 ; RRID:Addgene_63255)
